>Addgene plasmid #76161 | ULK3 gRNA (BRDN0001162314) | addgene full sequence | sequence record 185306 | Addgene Assembled Sequence
CCCGGGTGCAAAGATGGATAAAGTTTTAAACAGAGAGGAATCTTTGCAGCTAATGGACCTTCTAGGTCTT
GAAAGGAGTGGGAATTGGCTCCGGTGCCCGTCAGTGGGCAGAGCGCACATCGCCCACAGTCCCCGAGAAG
TTGGGGGGAGGGGTCGGCAATTGATCCGGTGCCTAGAGAAGGTGGCGCGGGGTAAACTGGGAAAGTGATG
TCGTGTACTGGCTCCGCCTTTTTCCCGAGGGTGGGGGAGAACCGTATATAAGTGCAGTAGTCGCCGTGAA
CGTTCTTTTTCGCAACGGGTTTGCCGCCAGAACACAGGTAAGTGCCGTGTGTGGTTCCCGCGGGCCTGGC
CTCTTTACGGGTTATGGCCCTTGCGTGCCTTGAATTACTTCCACCTGGCTGCAGTACGTGATTCTTGATC
CCGAGCTTCGGGTTGGAAGTGGGTGGGAGAGTTCGAGGCCTTGCGCTTAAGGAGCCCCTTCGCCTCGTGC
TTGAGTTGAGGCCTGGCCTGGGCGCTGGGGCCGCCGCGTGCGAATCTGGTGGCACCTTCGCGCCTGTCTC
GCTGCTTTCGATAAGTCTCTAGCCATTTAAAATTTTTGATGACCTGCTGCGACGCTTTTTTTCTGGCAAG
ATAGTCTTGTAAATGCGGGCCAAGATCTGCACACTGGTATTTCGGTTTTTGGGGCCGCGGGCGGCGACGG
GGCCCGTGCGTCCCAGCGCACATGTTCGGCGAGGCGGGGCCTGCGAGCGCGGCCACCGAGAATCGGACGG
GGGTAGTCTCAAGCTGGCCGGCCTGCTCTGGTGCCTGGCCTCGCGCCGCCGTGTATCGCCCCGCCCTGGG
CGGCAAGGCTGGCCCGGTCGGCACCAGTTGCGTGAGCGGAAAGATGGCCGCTTCCCGGCCCTGCTGCAGG
GAGCTCAAAATGGAGGACGCGGCGCTCGGGAGAGCGGGCGGGTGAGTCACCCACACAAAGGAAAAGGGCC
TTTCCGTCCTCAGCCGTCGCTTCATGTGACTCCACGGAGTACCGGGCGCCGTCCAGGCACCTCGATTAGT
TCTCGAGCTTTTGGAGTACGTCGTCTTTAGGTTGGGGGGAGGGGTTTTATGCGATGGAGTTTCCCCACAC
TGAGTGGGTGGAGACTGAAGTTAGGCCAGCTTGGCACTTGATGTAATTCTCCTTGGAATTTGCCCTTTTT
GAGTTTGGATCTTGGTTCATTCTCAAGCCTCAGACAGTGGTTCAAAGTTTTTTTCTTCCATTTCAGGTGT
CGTGACGTACGGCCACCATGACCGAGTACAAGCCCACGGTGCGCCTCGCCACCCGCGACGACGTCCCCAG
GGCCGTACGCACCCTCGCCGCCGCGTTCGCCGACTACCCCGCCACGCGCCACACCGTCGATCCGGACCGC
CACATCGAGCGGGTCACCGAGCTGCAAGAACTCTTCCTCACGCGCGTCGGGCTCGACATCGGCAAGGTGT
GGGTCGCGGACGACGGCGCCGCCGTGGCGGTCTGGACCACGCCGGAGAGCGTCGAAGCGGGGGCGGTGTT
CGCCGAGATCGGCCCGCGCATGGCCGAGTTGAGCGGTTCCCGGCTGGCCGCGCAGCAACAGATGGAAGGC
CTCCTGGCGCCGCACCGGCCCAAGGAGCCCGCGTGGTTCCTGGCCACCGTCGGAGTCTCGCCCGACCACC
AGGGCAAGGGTCTGGGCAGCGCCGTCGTGCTCCCCGGAGTGGAGGCGGCCGAGCGCGCCGGGGTGCCCGC
CTTCCTGGAGACCTCCGCGCCCCGCAACCTCCCCTTCTACGAGCGGCTCGGCTTCACCGTCACCGCCGAC
GTCGAGGTGCCCGAAGGACCGCGCACCTGGTGCATGACCCGCAAGCCCGGTGCCTGAACGCGTTAAGTCG
ACAATCAACCTCTGGATTACAAAATTTGTGAAAGATTGACTGGTATTCTTAACTATGTTGCTCCTTTTAC
GCTATGTGGATACGCTGCTTTAATGCCTTTGTATCATGCTATTGCTTCCCGTATGGCTTTCATTTTCTCC
TCCTTGTATAAATCCTGGTTGCTGTCTCTTTATGAGGAGTTGTGGCCCGTTGTCAGGCAACGTGGCGTGG
TGTGCACTGTGTTTGCTGACGCAACCCCCACTGGTTGGGGCATTGCCACCACCTGTCAGCTCCTTTCCGG
GACTTTCGCTTTCCCCCTCCCTATTGCCACGGCGGAACTCATCGCCGCCTGCCTTGCCCGCTGCTGGACA
GGGGCTCGGCTGTTGGGCACTGACAATTCCGTGGTGTTGTCGGGGAAATCATCGTCCTTTCCTTGGCTGC
TCGCCTGTGTTGCCACCTGGATTCTGCGCGGGACGTCCTTCTGCTACGTCCCTTCGGCCCTCAATCCAGC
GGACCTTCCTTCCCGCGGCCTGCTGCCGGCTCTGCGGCCTCTTCCGCGTCTTCGCCTTCGCCCTCAGACG
AGTCGGATCTCCCTTTGGGCCGCCTCCCCGCGTCGACTTTAAGACCAATGACTTACAAGGCAGCTGTAGA
TCTTAGCCACTTTTTAAAAGAAAAGGGGGGACTGGAAGGGCTAATTCACTCCCAACGAAGACAAGATCTG
CTTTTTGCTTGTACTGGGTCTCTCTGGTTAGACCAGATCTGAGCCTGGGAGCTCTCTGGCTAACTAGGGA
ACCCACTGCTTAAGCCTCAATAAAGCTTGCCTTGAGTGCTTCAAGTAGTGTGTGCCCGTCTGTTGTGTGA
CTCTGGTAACTAGAGATCCCTCAGACCCTTTTAGTCAGTGTGGAAAATCTCTAGCAGTACGTATAGTAGT
TCATGTCATCTTATTATTCAGTATTTATAACTTGCAAAGAAATGAATATCAGAGAGTGAGAGGAACTTGT
TTATTGCAGCTTATAATGGTTACAAATAAAGCAATAGCATCACAAATTTCACAAATAAAGCATTTTTTTC
ACTGCATTCTAGTTGTGGTTTGTCCAAACTCATCAATGTATCTTATCATGTCTGGCTCTAGCTATCCCGC
CCCTAACTCCGCCCATCCCGCCCCTAACTCCGCCCAGTTCCGCCCATTCTCCGCCCCATGGCTGACTAAT
TTTTTTTATTTATGCAGAGGCCGAGGCCGCCTCGGCCTCTGAGCTATTCCAGAAGTAGTGAGGAGGCTTT
TTTGGAGGCCTAGGGACGTACCCAATTCGCCCTATAGTGAGTCGTATTACGCGCGCTCACTGGCCGTCGT
TTTACAACGTCGTGACTGGGAAAACCCTGGCGTTACCCAACTTAATCGCCTTGCAGCACATCCCCCTTTC
GCCAGCTGGCGTAATAGCGAAGAGGCCCGCACCGATCGCCCTTCCCAACAGTTGCGCAGCCTGAATGGCG
AATGGG
[124 nt withheld, positions 3367-3490]
C
[91 nt withheld, positions 3492-3582]
A
[49 nt withheld, positions 3584-3632]
CCTTTGACGTTGGAGTCCACGTTCTTT
[37 nt withheld, positions 3660-3696]
ACCCTATCTCGGTCTATTCTTTTGATTTATAAGGGATTTTGCCGATTTCGGCCTATTGGTTAAAAAATGA
GCTGATTTAACAAAAATTTAACGCGAATTTTAACAAAATATTAACGCTTACAATTTAGGTGGCACTTTTC
GGGGAAATGTGCGCGGAACCCCTATTTGTTTATTTTTCTAAATACATTCAAATATGTATCCGCTCATGAG
ACAATAACCCTGATAAATGCTTCAATAATATTGAAAAAGGAAGAGTATGAGTATTCAACATTTCCGTGTC
GCCCTTATTCCCTTTTTTGCGGCATTTTGCCTTCCTGTTTTTGCTCACCCAGAAACGCTGGTGAAAGTAA
AAGATGCTGAAGATCAGTTGGGTGCACGAGTGGGTTACATCGAACTGGATCTCAACAGCGGTAAGATCCT
TGAGAGTTTTCGCCCCGAAGAACGTTTTCCAATGATGAGCACTTTTAAAGTTCTGCTATGTGGCGCGGTA
TTATCCCGTATTGACGCCGGGCAAGAGCAACTCGGTCGCCGCATACACTATTCTCAGAATGACTTGGTTG
AGTACTCACCAGTCACAGAAAAGCATCTTACGGATGGCATGACAGTAAGAGAATTATGCAGTGCTGCCAT
AACCATGAGTGATAACACTGCGGCCAACTTACTTCTGACAACGATCGGAGGACCGAAGGAGCTAACCGCT
TTTTTGCACAACATGGGGGATCATGTAACTCGCCTTGATCGTTGGGAACCGGAGCTGAATGAAGCCATAC
CAAACGACGAGCGTGACACCACGATGCCTGTAGCAATGGCAACAACGTTGCGCAAACTATTAACTGGCGA
ACTACTTACTCTAGCTTCCCGGCAACAATTAATAGACTGGATGGAGGCGGATAAAGTTGCAGGACCACTT
CTGCGCTCGGCCCTTCCGGCTGGCTGGTTTATTGCTGATAAATCTGGAGCCGGTGAGCGTGGGTCTCGCG
GTATCATTGCAGCACTGGGGCCAGATGGTAAGCCCTCCCGTATCGTAGTTATCTACACGACGGGGAGTCA
GGCAACTATGGATGAACGAAATAGACAGATCGCTGAGATAGGTGCCTCACTGATTAAGCATTGGTAACTG
TCAGACCAAGTTTACTCATATATACTTTAGATTGATTTAAAACTTCATTTTTAATTTAAAAGGATCTAGG
TGAAGATCCTTTTTGATAATCTCATGACCAAAATCCCTTAACGTGAGTTTTCGTTCCACTGAGCGTCAGA
CCCCGTAGAAAAGATCAAAGGATCTTCTTGAGATCCTTTTTTTCTGCGCGTAATCTGCTGCTTGCAAACA
AAAAAACCACCGCTACCAGCGGTGGTTTGTTTGCCGGATCAAGAGCTACCAACTCTTTTTCCGAAGGTAA
CTGGCTTCAGCAGAGCGCAGATACCAAATACTGTTCTTCTAGTGTAGCCGTAGTTAGGCCACCACTTCAA
GAACTCTGTAGCACCGCCTACATACCTCGCTCTGCTAATCCTGTTACCAGTGGCTGCTGCCAGTGGCGAT
AAGTCGTGTCTTACCGGGTTGGACTCAAGACGATAGTTACCGGATAAGGCGCAGCGGTCGGGCTGAACGG
GGGGTTCGTGCACACAGCCCAGCTTGGAGCGAACGACCTACACCGAACTGAGATACCTACAGCGTGAGCT
ATGAGAAAGCGCCACGCTTCCCGAAGGGAGAAAGGCGGACAGGTATCCGGTAAGCGGCAGGGTCGGAACA
GGAGAGCGCACGAGGGAGCTTCCAGGGGGAAACGCCTGGTATCTTTATAGTCCTGTCGGGTTTCGCCACC
TCTGACTTGAGCGTCGATTTTTGTGATGCTCGTCAGGGGGGCGGAGCCTATGGAAAAACGCCAGCAACGC
GGCCTTTTTACGGTTCCTGGCCTTTTGCTGGCCTTTTGCTCACATGTTCTTTCCTGCGTTATCCCCTGAT
TCTGTGGATAACCGTATTACCGCCTTTGAGTGAGCTGATACCGCTCGCCGCAGCCGAACGACCGAGCGCA
GCGAGTCAGTGAGCGAGGAAGCGGAAGAGCGCCCAATACGCAAACCGCCTCTCCCCGCGCGTTGGCCGAT
TCATTAATGCAGCTGGCACGACAGGTTTCCCGACTGGAAAGCGGGCAGTGAGCGCAACGCAATTAATGTG
AGTTAGCTCACTCATTAGGCACCCCAGGCTTTACACTTTATGCTTCCGGCTCGTATGTTGTGTGGAATTG
TGAGCGGATAACAATTTCACACAGGAAACAGCTATGACCATGATTACGCCAAGCGCGCAATTAACCCTCA
CTAAAGGGAACAAAAGCTGGAGCTGCAAGCTTAATGTAGTCTTATGCAATACTCTTGTAGTCTTGCAACA
TGGTAACGATGAGTTAGCAACATGCCTTACAAGGAGAGAAAAAGCACCGTGCATGCCGATTGGTGGAAGT
AAGGTGGTACGATCGTGCCTTATTAGGAAGGCAACAGACGGGTCTGACATGGATTGGACGAACCACTGAA
TTGCCGCATTGCAGAGATATTGTATTTAAGTGCCTAGCTCGATACATAAACGGGTCTCTCTGGTTAGACC
AGATCTGAGCCTGGGAGCTCTCTGGCTAACTAGGGAACCCACTGCTTAAGCCTCAATAAAGCTTGCCTTG
AGTGCTTCAAGTAGTGTGTGCCCGTCTGTTGTGTGACTCTGGTAACTAGAGATCCCTCAGACCCTTTTAG
TCAGTGTGGAAAATCTCTAGCAGTGGCGCCCGAACAGGGACTTGAAAGCGAAAGGGAAACCAGAGGAGCT
CTCTCGACGCAGGACTCGGCTTGCTGAAGCGCGCACGGCAAGAGGCGAGGGGCGGCGACTGGTGAGTACG
CCAAAAATTTTGACTAGCGGAGGCTAGAAGGAGAGAGATGGGTGCGAGAGCGTCAGTATTAAGCGGGGGA
GAATTAGATCGCGATGGGAAAAAATTCGGTTAAGGCCAGGGGGAAAGAAAAAATATAAATTAAAACATAT
AGTATGGGCAAGCAGGGAGCTAGAACGATTCGCAGTTAATCCTGGCCTGTTAGAAACATCAGAAGGCTGT
AGACAAATACTGGGACAGCTACAACCATCCCTTCAGACAGGATCAGAAGAACTTAGATCATTATATAATA
CAGTAGCAACCCTCTATTGTGTGCATCAAAGGATAGAGATAAAAGACACCAAGGAAGCTTTAGACAAGAT
AGAGGAAGAGCAAAACAAAAGTAAGACCACCGCACAGCAAGCGGCCGCTGATCTTCAGACCTGGAGGAGG
AGATATGAGGGACAATTGGAGAAGTGAATTATATAAATATAAAGTAGTAAAAATTGAACCATTAGGAGTA
GCACCCACCAAGGCAAAGAGAAGAGTGGTGCAGAGAGAAAAAAGAGCAGTGGGAATAGGAGCTTTGTTCC
TTGGGTTCTTGGGAGCAGCAGGAAGCACTATGGGCGCAGCGTCAATGACGCTGACGGTACAGGCCAGACA
ATTATTGTCTGGTATAGTGCAGCAGCAGAACAATTTGCTGAGGGCTATTGAGGCGCAACAGCATCTGTTG
CAACTCACAGTCTGGGGCATCAAGCAGCTCCAGGCAAGAATCCTGGCTGTGGAAAGATACCTAAAGGATC
AACAGCTCCTGGGGATTTGGGGTTGCTCTGGAAAACTCATTTGCACCACTGCTGTGCCTTGGAATGCTAG
TTGGAGTAATAAATCTCTGGAACAGATTTGGAATCACACGACCTGGATGGAGTGGGACAGAGAAATTAAC
AATTACACAAGCTTAATACACTCCTTAATTGAAGAATCGCAAAACCAGCAAGAAAAGAATGAACAAGAAT
TATTGGAATTAGATAAATGGGCAAGTTTGTGGAATTGGTTTAACATAACAAATTGGCTGTGGTATATAAA
ATTATTCATAATGATAGTAGGAGGCTTGGTAGGTTTAAGAATAGTTTTTGCTGTACTTTCTATAGTGAAT
AGAGTTAGGCAGGGATATTCACCATTATCGTTTCAGACCCACCTCCCAACCCCGAGGGGACCCAGAGAGG
GCCTATTTCCCATGATTCCTTCATATTTGCATATACGATACAAGGCTGTTAGAGAGATAATTAGAATTAA
TTTGACTGTAAACACAAAGATATTAGTACAAAATACGTGACGTAGAAAGTAATAATTTCTTGGGTAGTTT
GCAGTTTTAAAATTATGTTTTAAAATGGACTATCATATGCTTACCGTAACTTGAAAGTATTTCGATTTCT
TGGCTTTATATATCTTGTGGAAAGGACGAAACACCGCATGGACCAGAGGTCCACGCGTTTTAGAGCTAGA
AATAGCAAGTTAAAATAAGGCTAGTCCGTTATCAACTTGAAAAAGTGGCACCGAGTCGGTGCTTTTTTAA
GCTTGGCGTAACTAGATCTTGAGACAAATGGCAGTATTCATCCACAATTTTAAAAGAAAAGGGGGGATTG
GGGGGTACAGTGCAGGGGAAAGAATAGTAGACATAATAGCAACAGACATACAAACTAAAGAATTACAAAA
ACAAATTACAAAAATTCAAAATTTTCGGGTTTATTACAGGGACAGCAGAGATCCACTTTGGCGCCGGCTC
GAGGGGG
Features (pLannotate 1.2.2; 29 found; start..end, strand, type, name):
     14..80      +  CDS            small t antigen (fragment): SV40 (simian virus 40) small t antigen
    106..317     +  promoter       EF-1α core promoter: core promoter for human elongation factor EF-1α
    318..1256    +  intron         EF-1α intron A: intron upstream of the start codon of human EF-1α
   1278..1877    +  CDS            PuroR (fragment): puromycin N-acetyltransferase; pac from Streptomyces; confers resistance to puromycin
   1893..2481    +  misc_feature   WPRE: woodchuck hepatitis virus posttranscriptional regulatory element
   2532..2551    +  misc_feature   cPPT/CTS (fragment): central polypurine tract and central termination sequence of HIV-1
   2553..2786    +  LTR            3' LTR (ΔU3): self-inactivating 3' long terminal repeat (LTR) from HIV-1
   2864..2985    +  polyA_signal   SV40 poly(A) signal: SV40 polyadenylation signal
   3025..3160    +  rep_origin     SV40 ori: SV40 origin of replication
   3181..3199    -  promoter       T7 promoter: promoter for bacteriophage T7 RNA polymerase
   3207..3362    +  CDS            lacZα (fragment): LacZα fragment of β-galactosidase; lacZ fragment
   3367..3795    +  rep_origin     f1 ori (sequence partly withheld): f1 bacteriophage origin of replication; arrow indicates direction of (+) strand synthesis
   3848..3952    +  promoter       AmpR promoter: bla
   3953..4813    +  CDS            AmpR: β-lactamase; bla; confers resistance to ampicillin, carbenicillin, and related antibiotics
   4984..5572    +  rep_origin     ori: high-copy-number ColE1/pMB1/pBR322/pUC origin of replication
   5755..5847    +  CDS            lacI (fragment): lac repressor; lacI; The lac repressor binds to the lac operator to inhibit transcription in E. coli. This inhibition can be relieved by adding lactose or isopropyl-β-D-thiogalactopyranoside (IPTG).
   5860..5881    +  protein_bind   CAP binding site: CAP binding activates transcription in the presence of cAMP. E. coli catabolite activator protein
   5896..5926    +  promoter       lac promoter: promoter for the E. coli lac operon
   5934..5950    +  protein_bind   lac operator: The lac repressor binds to the lac operator to inhibit transcription in E. coli. This inhibition can be relieved by adding lactose or isopropyl-β-D-thiogalactopyranoside (IPTG). lac repressor encoded by lacI
   5995..6013    +  promoter       T3 promoter: promoter for bacteriophage T3 RNA polymerase
   6041..6267    +  promoter       RSV promoter: Rous sarcoma virus enhancer/promoter
   6268..6448    +  LTR            5' LTR (truncated): truncated 5' long terminal repeat (LTR) from HIV-1
   6495..6620    +  misc_feature   HIV-1 Ψ: packaging signal of human immunodeficiency virus type 1
   6604..6967    +  CDS            HIV-1 gag (fragment): gag protein from human immunodeficiency virus 1; gag
   7113..7346    +  misc_feature   RRE: The Rev response element (RRE) of HIV-1 allows for Rev-dependent mRNA export from the nucleus to the cytoplasm.
   7723..7749    +  CDS            Rev (fragment): human immunodeficiency virus 1 (HIV-1) Rev protein; rev; enhances nuclear export of unspliced and incompletely spliced viral mRNAs
   7753..7993    +  promoter       U6 promoter: RNA polymerase III promoter for human U6 snRNA
   8023..8098    +  misc_RNA       gRNA scaffold: guide RNA scaffold for the Streptococcus pyogenes CRISPR/Cas9 system
   8154..8271    +  misc_feature   cPPT/CTS: central polypurine tract and central termination sequence of HIV-1
