[The description below was written by a language model from this plasmid's Addgene catalogue record and pLannotate feature annotations shown in this document.]
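Description:
ULK3 gRNA (BRDN0001162314) is a third-generation lentiviral guide RNA plasmid built on the lentiGuide-Puro backbone and designed to target the human kinase gene ULK3. It is propagated in E. coli as a high-copy plasmid through a ColE1/pUC-type origin with ampicillin resistance (β-lactamase). The backbone also carries an f1 origin, an SV40 origin and poly(A) signal, and remnants of lac and phage promoter elements.

The lentiviral transfer cassette begins with an RSV promoter fused to a truncated HIV-1 5' LTR, which drives genomic RNA production in packaging cells without a requirement for Tat. It is followed by the Ψ packaging signal with a partial gag region, the Rev response element for Rev-dependent nuclear export, and a cPPT/CTS that aids nuclear import of the reverse-transcribed genome. The cassette ends in a ΔU3 self-inactivating 3' LTR.

Within it, a human U6 RNA polymerase III promoter transcribes the ULK3-specific 20-nucleotide spacer joined to the Streptococcus pyogenes Cas9 guide RNA scaffold. Downstream, the EF-1α core promoter with its intron A drives puromycin N-acetyltransferase, which allows selection of transduced mammalian cells, and a WPRE enhances transcript expression.

The plasmid does not encode Cas9, so it is intended for cells that already express Cas9 or for use with a separate Cas9 lentiviral vector. The guide was designed against several ULK3 reference transcripts and belongs to a human kinome gRNA collection built with optimized sgRNA design rules. Its typical use is CRISPR knockout of ULK3 in human cells.
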