Addgene plasmid #76161: ULK3 gRNA (BRDN0001162314)
Purpose: 3rd generation lentiviral gRNA plasmid targeting human ULK3
Depositing lab: John Doench & David Root. Depositing organization: Broad Institute. Publication: Optimized sgRNA design to maximize activity and minimize off-target effects of CRISPR-Cas9. Doench JG, Fusi N, Sullender M, Hegde M, Vaimberg EW, Donovan KF, Smith I, Tothova Z, Wilen C, Orchard R, Virgin HW, Listgarten J, Root DE. Nat Biotechnol. 2016 Jan 18. doi: 10.1038/nbt.3437. PubMed 26780180.
Backbone
  Vector backbone: lentiGuide-Puro
  Backbone manufacturer: Zhang Lab (Addgene plasmid # 52963)
  Vector type: Mammalian Expression, Lentiviral, CRISPR
  Selectable markers: Puromycin
Growth in bacteria
  Bacterial resistance: Ampicillin, 100 μg/mL
  Growth temperature: 37°C
  Growth strain: DH5alpha
  Copy number: High Copy
Gene/Insert
  Gene/Insert name: ULK3 (alt names: ULK3; NM_001099436.3)
  gRNA/shRNA sequence: CATGGACCAGAGGTCCACGC
  Species: H. sapiens (human)
  Entrez Gene: ULK3
  Promoter: hU6
  Cloning method: Unknown
  Sequencing primers: 5′ U6-F; 3′ pS2-R
Terms and licenses: Academic/Nonprofit Terms; Industry Terms: Not Available to Industry
Depositor comments: The gRNA was designed to target the following Genbank reference sequence(s): NM_001099436.3,NM_001284364.2,NM_001284365.2. Note that this plasmid does NOT contain Cas9. It should be used in conjunction with lentiCas9-Blast (Addgene #52962) or otherwise with cell lines already expressing Cas9. Browse the full kinome gRNA library at http://www.addgene.org/pooled-library/broadgpp-human-kinome/ or visit http://www.broadinstitute.org/rnai/public/ for detailed protocols and information.
How to cite: ULK3 gRNA (BRDN0001162314) was a gift from John Doench & David Root (Addgene plasmid # 76161 ; http://n2t.net/addgene:76161 ; RRID:Addgene_76161)
