>Addgene plasmid #76161 | ULK3 gRNA (BRDN0001162314) | depositor partial sequence | sequence record 143621 | Target Sequence
CATGGACCAGAGGTCCACGC
