>Addgene plasmid #76161 | ULK3 gRNA (BRDN0001162314) | addgene partial sequence | sequence record 185305 | hU6-F
AGAAAGTAATAATTTCTTGGGTAGTTTGCAGTTTTAAAATTATGTTTTAAAATGGACTATCATATGCTTA
CCGTAACTTGAAAGTATTTCGATTTCTTGGCTTTATATATCTTGTGGAAAGGACGAAACACCGCATGGAC
CAGAGGTCCACGCGTTTTAGAGCTAGAAATAGCAAGTTAAAATAAGGCTAGTCCGTTATCAACTTGAAAA
AGTGGCACCGAGTCGGTGCTTTTTTAAGCTTGGCGTAACTAGATCTTGAGACAAATGGCAGTATTCATCC
ACAATTTTAAAAGAAAAGGGGGGATTGGGGGGTACAGTGCAGGGGAAAGAATAGTAGACATAATAGCAAC
AGACATACAAACTAAAGAATTACAAAAACAAATTACAAAAATTCAAAATTTTCGGGTTTATTACAGGGAC
AGCAGAGATCCACTTTGGCGCCGGCTCGAGGGGGCCCGGGTGCAAAGATGGATAAAGTTTTAAACAGAGA
GGAATCTTTGCAGCTAATGGACCTTCTAGGTCTTGAAAGGAGTGGGAATTGGCTCCGGTGCCCGTCAGTG
GGCAGAGCGC
